Addgene plasmid #177290: pYTRW28K_0Ti1
Purpose: genomic integration of genes (inserted in I-SceI-site) via rrn-interposon/SacB with TcR
Depositing lab: Karl-Erich Jaeger. Depositing organization: Heinrich-Heine-Universitaet Duesseldorf. Publication: The modular pYT vector series employed for chromosomal gene integration and expression to produce carbazoles and glycolipids in P. putida. Weihmann R, Kubicki S, Bitzenhofer NL, Domrose A, Bator I, Kirschen LM, Kofler F, Funk A, Tiso T, Blank LM, Jaeger KE, Drepper T, Thies S, Loeschcke A. FEMS Microbes. 2022 Dec 19;4:xtac030. doi: 10.1093/femsmc/xtac030. eCollection 2023. PubMed 37333445.
Backbone
  Vector backbone: pYTRW20K_0Ti1
  Backbone size w/o insert (bp): 10418
  Vector type: Bacterial Expression, Synthetic Biology ; Yeast Expression, rrn genomic integration
  Selectable markers: URA3 ; Tetracycline
Growth in bacteria
  Bacterial resistance: Kanamycin, 50 μg/mL
  Growth temperature: 37°C
  Growth strain: DH5alpha
  Copy number: Low Copy
Gene/Insert
  Gene/Insert name: PsacB-sacB (alt names: sucrose sensitivity module; Levansucrase)
  Species: Bacillus subtilis
  Insert size (bp): 1884
  Cloning method: Ligation Independent Cloning
  Sequencing primers: 5′ CGATTGACGGCATTACG; 3′ GTCTGCGTAGAATCCTC, TTAAAGACGCGGCCAGC
Resource information
  A portion of this plasmid was derived from a plasmid made by: Schaefer et al (pK19-mobSacB in PMID: 8045426)
Terms and licenses: Academic/Nonprofit Terms; Industry Terms: Not Available to Industry
Depositor comments: Part of the pYT vector series which facilitates chromosomal interposon integration in rrn "landing pads". The vector is equipped with SacB for counter selection. Target genes can be inserted at the I-SceI site.
How to cite: pYTRW28K_0Ti1 was a gift from Karl-Erich Jaeger (Addgene plasmid # 177290 ; http://n2t.net/addgene:177290 ; RRID:Addgene_177290)
