[The description below was written by a language model from this plasmid's Addgene catalogue record and pLannotate feature annotations shown in this document.]
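Description:
pYTRW28K_0Ti1 is a member of the modular pYT vector series, a shuttle and delivery plasmid built for chromosomal integration of genes into ribosomal RNA operon (rrn) "landing pads" of bacteria; the associated work applied the series in Pseudomonas putida. It derives from the pYTRW20K_0Ti1 backbone, to which a roughly 1.9 kb sucrose-sensitivity module from Bacillus subtilis (the sacB promoter/control region plus the levansucrase gene) was added by ligation-independent cloning. The sequenced plasmid is about 12.3 kb. In E. coli it is maintained through a ColE1/pMB1-type origin and selected with kanamycin via the nptII (neo) gene. The record lists it as low copy, although only fragments of rop are annotated. A pBR322 bom region is present, which can permit conjugative mobilisation. For yeast, a CEN4/ARS1 element and the URA3 marker with its own promoter allow stable single-copy maintenance and uracil prototrophy selection in S. cerevisiae, a feature set consistent with assembling constructs by yeast recombination, though the record does not state this explicitly.

The integrating payload is an interposon carrying a tetracycline efflux gene (TcR) under its native tet promoter, so that chromosomal insertion events can be selected with tetracycline. Genes of interest are inserted at an I-SceI site. As deposited, the vector carries no cargo gene, and the automated annotation does not mark the I-SceI site or the rrn homology regions, which presumably lie in the unannotated parts of the sequence. SacB sits on the vector backbone and makes cells sucrose-sensitive, allowing counterselection against clones that retain the plasmid backbone after the initial recombination and thereby enriching for clean double-crossover integrants. The plasmid is typically used as an empty integration vector for stable chromosomal expression of heterologous pathway genes.
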