Features (pLannotate 1.2.2; 17 found; start..end, strand, type, name):
   2317..2345    +  promoter       tet promoter: E. coli promoter for tetracycline efflux protein gene
   2393..3583    +  CDS            TcR: tetracycline efflux protein; tet; confers resistance to tetracycline
   4723..5015    -  misc_feature   CEN4: S. cerevisiae CEN4 centromere
   5038..5170    -  misc_feature   CEN/ARS (fragment): S. cerevisiae CEN4 centromere fused to the autonomously replicating sequence ARS1/ARS416
   5170..5346    -  misc_feature   CEN/ARS (fragment): S. cerevisiae CEN4 centromere fused to the autonomously replicating sequence ARS1/ARS416
   5347..6111    -  rep_origin     ARS1 (fragment): S. cerevisiae autonomously replicating sequence ARS1/ARS416
   6112..6150    +  CDS            rop (fragment): Rop protein, which maintains plasmids at low copy number; rop
   6252..6392    +  misc_feature   bom: basis of mobility region from pBR322
   6578..7166    -  rep_origin     ori: high-copy-number ColE1/pMB1/pBR322/pUC origin of replication
   7348..8139    -  CDS            neo: KKA2_KLEPN - Also known as kan, nptII. Experimental evidence at protein level: Swiss-Prot protein existence level 1. Resistance to kanamycin, neomycin, paromomycin, ribostamycin, butirosin and gentamicin B. From Klebsiella pneumoniae.
   8171..8527    -  CDS            tnpA (fragment): TN5P_ECOLX - Also known as tnp. Experimental evidence at protein level: Swiss-Prot protein existence level 1. Mediates transposition of transposon Tn5 by a 'cut and paste' mechanism. First, the monomeric transposase binds the 19 bp inverted DNA repeats flanking the transposon. Then, dimerization of the DNA- bound transposase creates a synaptic DNA complex. After nicking of the first DNA strand, excision of the transposon proceeds through a series of intermediates. The transposase then mediates the insertion of the transposon at a new site by strand transfer. The activity of the wild- type tran
   8577..8792    +  promoter       URA3 promoter: S. cerevisiae URA3
   8793..9596    +  CDS            URA3: orotidine-5'-phosphate decarboxylase, required for uracil biosynthesis; S. cerevisiae URA3; yeast auxotrophic marker, counterselectable with 5-fluoroorotic acid (5-FOA)
   9832..10212   -  CDS            YPB1_ECOLX: Protein predicted: Swiss-Prot protein existence level 4. From Escherichia coli.
  10229..10378   +  CDS            rop (fragment): Rop protein, which maintains plasmids at low copy number; rop
  10438..10883   +  promoter       sacB promoter: sacR; sacB promoter and control region
  10884..12305   +  CDS            SacB: secreted levansucrase that renders bacterial growth sensitive to sucrose; Bacillus subtilis sacB; negative selection marker
>Addgene plasmid #177290 | pYTRW28K_0Ti1 | addgene full sequence | sequence record 422658 | Addgene NGS Result
CTAGTCCCGGGTCCACATATCCACGGGCTGGCAAGGGAGCGCAGCGACCGCGCAGGGCGAAGCCCGGAGA
GCAAGCCCGTAGGGCGCCGCAGCCGCCGTAGGCGGTCACGACTTTGCGAAGCAAAGTCTAGTGAGTATAC
TCAAGCATTGAGTGGCCCGCCGGAGGCACCGCCTTGCGCTGCCCCCGTCGAGCCGGTTGGACACCAAAAG
GGAGGGGCAGGCATGGCGGCATACGCGATCATGCGATGCAAGAAGCTGGCGAAAATGGGCAACGTGGCGG
CCAGTCTCAAGCACGCCTACCGCGAGCGCGAGACGCCCAACGCTGACGCCAGCAGGACGCCAGAGAACGA
GCACTGGGCGGCCAGCAGCACCGATGAAGCGATGGGCCGACTGCGCGAGTTGCTGCCAGAGAAGCGGCGC
AAGGACGCTGTGTTGGCGGTCGAGTACGTCATGACGGCCAGCCCGGAATGGTGGAAGTCGGCCAGCCAAG
AACAGCAGGCGGCGTTCTTCGAGAAGGCGCACAAGTGGCTGGCGGACAAGTACGGGGCGGATCGCATCGT
GACGGCCAGCATCCACCGTGACGAAACCAGCCCGCACATGACCGCGTTCGTGGTGCCGCTGACGCAGGAC
GGCAGGCTGTCGGCCAAGGAGTTCATCGGCAACAAAGCGCAGATGACCCGCGACCAGACCACGTTTGCGG
CCGCTGTGGCCGATCTAGGGCTGCAACGGGGCATCGAGGGCAGCAAGGCACGTCACACGCGCATTCAGGC
GTTCTACGAGGCCCTGGAGCGGCCACCAGTGGGCCACGTCACCATCAGCCCGCAAGCGGTCGAGCCACGC
GCCTATGCACCGCAGGGATTGGCCGAAAAGCTGGGAATCTCAAAGCGCGTTGAGACGCCGGAAGCCGTGG
CCGACCGGCTGACAAAAGCGGTTCGGCAGGGGTATGAGCCTGCCCTACAGGCCGCCGCAGGAGCGCGTGA
GATGCGCAAGAAGGCCGATCAAGCCCAAGAGACGGCCCGAGACCTTCGGGAGCGCCTGAAGCCCGTTCTG
GACGCCCTGGGGCCGTTGAATCGGGATATGCAGGCCAAGGCCGCCGCGATCATCAAGGCCGTGGGCGAAA
AGCTGCTGACGGAACAGCGGGAAGTCCAGCGCCAGAAACAGGCCCAGCGCCAGCAGGAACGCGGGCGCGC
ACATTTCCCCGAAAAGTGCCACCTGACGTCTAAGAAACCATTATTATCATGAGACGCCACGCGATCGAAC
GTCGTTAACTCTGGCAGGCAATTAAAGGGAACGTGTATCTGACGCAAAGAAAACTGGAAATTGGCGAGAG
AATCTTCTCTCTGTCTATCGAAGACTGACCACGCGGAGGCGTGCGTCTTGTTAGCGTGCGGGGTACTCTT
GCTATCCATTTGAGTCACACGACACTCGCTGTTCTCGACTTTACACTTGTAAGCGACGGTATTGAACGAC
GCTTCTGCCCACCATCGTTACAACCAGACTGATACTAGATCTATACTGTCAGCCATTCAGACGAAACCAG
CCGGAGATTACCGAGCACTCTATTACGTCGGCGACCACTACTGAGCTAGTGGAGCCGTGGGTAACGATCA
TACCACTAAGAACCTCTCTCGACGCAAGCGATTACACTGCTGTCACATCATAATCGTCTTGCTATTCACG
AGTTGACCAGACACTGGATAGCTTGTCACTTGAAGTATTCTGCACGACAGGGTGCGTGTACCTATCTGCA
GCACTCAACAGATCTCCGTCTACTTGCGACACCTCTCTTAAGGTAGCTGGACCGGATTCGGGTCTAGCCT
ATATCGTCAATCCGTTGATCTATGTCGGGTGCGGAGAAAGAGGTAATGAAATGGGCGATCGCCCACAGCT
TACACAGACCTAATCGTAGAGTTCCTAGTAATACTTAGTGGCTCGTTACCTCGTTCTTCCAGGCCAGGGG
GCCGTACGCGCTCGGCGAACAGTATAAGCAGATTCGACTCACTAGGGATAACAGGGTAATCTCTGGGTAT
CGACTCAATCTCGCGCTATTGTGCTATATCCGTGGACGGTTGCGGTCAATTCTGTCGGAAAATCAACGGA
TACGAACAATTACTCGCGACTTCCTCAATACGTGCTGCAACGCGCGCGTAACTATAACGGTCCTAAGGTA
GCGAGCTTACTTGTGCTGTTGTGTAAGGACACGCTTAACCCAGAGAATTCCAGCGACCTATTCTACGACT
ACGCGTCCATGGCTCGAGGAGCTCGGTACCGCCCCACTACCCGATTTATCAAGATTTGGCGGAGAGTCCC
TCATGTTTGACAGCTTATCATCGATAAGCTTTAATGCGGTAGTTTATCACAGTTAAATTGCTAACGCAGT
CAGGCACCGTGTATGAAATCTAACAATGCGCTCATCGTCATCCTCGGCACCGTCACCCTGGATGCTGTAG
GCATAGGCTTGGTTATGCCGGTACTGCCGGGCCTCTTGCGGGATATCGTCCATTCCGACAGCATCGCCAG
TCACTATGGCGTGCTGCTAGCGCTATATGCGTTGATGCAATTTCTATGCGCACCCGTTCTCGGAGCACTG
TCCGACCGCTTTGGCCGCCGCCCAGTCCTGCTCGCTTCGCTACTTGGAGCCACTATCGACTACGCGATCA
TGGCGACCACACCCGTCCTGTGGATCCTCTACGCCGGACGCATCGTGGCCGGCATCACCGGCGCCACAGG
TGCGGTTGCTGGCGCCTATATCGCCGACATCACCGATGGGGAAGATCGGGCTCGCCACTTCGGGCTCATG
AGCGCTTGTTTCGGCGTGGGTATGGTGGCAGGCCCCGTGGCCGGGGGACTGTTGGGCGCCATCTCCTTGC
ATGCACCATTCCTTGCGGCGGCGGTGCTCAACGGCCTCAACCTACTACTGGGCTGCTTCCTAATGCAGGA
GTCGCATAAGGGAGAGCGTCGACCGATGCCCTTGAGAGCCTTCAACCCAGTCAGCTCCTTCCGGTGGGCG
CGGGGCATGACTATCGTCGCCGCACTTATGACTGTCTTCTTTATCATGCAACTCGTAGGACAGGTGCCGG
CAGCGCTCTGGGTCATTTTCGGCGAGGACCGCTTTCGCTGGAGCGCGACGATGATCGGCCTGTCGCTTGC
GGTATTCGGAATCTTGCACGCCCTCGCTCAAGCCTTCGTCACTGGTCCCGCCACCAAACGTTTCGGCGAG
AAGCAGGCCATTATCGCCGGCATGGCGGCCGACGCGCTGGGCTACGTCTTGCTGGCGTTCGCGACGCGAG
GCTGGATGGCCTTCCCCATTATGATTCTTCTCGCTTCCGGCGGCATCGGGATGCCCGCGTTGCAGGCCAT
GCTGTCCAGGCAGGTAGATGACGACCATCAGGGACAGCTTCAAGGATCGCTCGCGGCTCTTACCAGCCTA
ACTTCGATCATTGGACCGCTGATCGTCACGGCGATTTATGCCGCCTCGGCGAGCACATGGAACGGGTTGG
CATGGATTGTAGGCGCCGCCCTATACCTTGTCTGCCTCCCCGCGTTGCGTCGCGGTGCATGGAGCCGGGC
CACCTCGACCTGAGTCGACTGGCAAACAGCTATTATGGGTATTATGGGTGTGTATCCAGAACGACGGATC
TTGACGCAATTTGGCGTGGCTCTCTTAAGGTAGCCCTCCGACCAATTGAGGTGCGCTCTGACCGATCAGT
TTAGGGTGAGCCAACCCGGCCGATCCGGAGAGACGGGCCTCAAAGCCGCGTGACGACGGCTGTGGGCCCG
TAACAAAATCCCCGCAATAAGCTCCCGTGAGCGTCGGTTGAACAGCCCTGGTCGGCCCCATCAGTAGCCC
GAATACTTCGCTTTACGGGTCCTGGGCCGGGGTGCGATACCTTGCAGAAATCGAGGCCGTTCGTTAATTC
CTGTTGCATTCGTACCGCCTATATTTGTCTCTTTGCCGGCTTATCATCACAAGCATAGCATAGCCATTTA
TCGGAGCGCCTCCGTACACGGTATGATCGGACGCCTCGTGAGATCAATACGTATACCAGGTGTCCTGTGA
GCAGCGAAAGCCTATACGCGAGATACACTGCCAAAAATCCGCGTGATTACGAGTCGTGGCAAATTTGGTC
TGGCTGTGGTCTAGACATTCCAGGCGGTGCGTCTGCTCTCGGGTGCCTCTAGTGGCTGGCTAGATAGACT
AGCCGCTGGTAAACTGGTGTGGAAGTCCATATATCGGTGATCAATATAGTGGTTGACATGCTGGCTAGTC
AACATTGAGCCTTTTGATCATGCAAATATATTACGGTATTTTACAATCAAATATCAAACTTAACTATTGA
CTTTATAACTTATTTAGGTGGTAACATTCTTATAAAAAAGAAAAAAATTACTGCAAAACAGTACTAGCTT
TTAACTTGTATCCTAGGTTATCTATGCTGTCTCACCATAGAGAATATTACCTATTTCAGAATGTATGTCC
ATGATTCGCCGGGTAAATACATATAATACACAAATCTGGCTTAATAAAGTCTATAATATATCTCATAAAG
AAGTGCTAAATTGGCTAGTGCTATATATTTTTAAGAAAATTTCTTTTGACTAAGTCCATATCGACTTTGT
AAAAGTTCACATTAGCATACATATATTACACGAGCCAGAAATAGTAACTTTTGCCTAAATCACAAATTGC
AAAATTTAATTGCTTGCAAAAGGTCACATGCTTATAATCAACTTTTTTAAAAATTTAAAATACTTTTTTA
TTTTTTATTTTTAAACATAAATGAAATAATTTATTTATTGTTTATGATTACCGAAACATAAAACCTGCTC
AAGAAAAAGAAACTGTTTTGTCCTTGGAAAAAAAGCACTACCTAGGAGCGGCCAAAATGCCGAGGCTTTC
ATAGCTTAAACTCTTTACAGAAAATAGGCATTATAGATCAGTTCGAGTTTTCTTATTCTTCCTTCCGGTT
TTATCGTCACAGTTTTACAGTAAATAAGTATCACCTCTTAGAGTTAACCTATACTAAAATTTATGCCAGT
TAACTATGAGATAAGCAAGTATCATCTCATTTCATTACCTGAAGTCGAGTAAACAGAAAATCCAATTGTT
GATGAACCTCAATGACTTAGAACTATCTATCGGCAGATCATATAAAGAGGATTTAGGTACTCGAGAACGC
TCCGTACATGCAGCTAAACTTCCAAGCATCTCTAACTTGGGTAGTGCTTTCTCCACCATTTTCTGTGCTT
GCTCCTTCGTGGCAAGTCCAGCCCATAATGCCCAGAATGTAGTTGCGGATTCGTATGACGTTCTGTGCTT
GATTTTTGTGTTGTAGTCAAAGAAAAGGTCCGGTTAAACGGATCTCGCATTGATGAGGCAACGCTAATTA
TCAACATATAGATTGTTATCTATCTGCATGAACACGAAATCTTTACTTGACGACTTGAGGCTGATGGTGT
TTATGCAAAGAAACCACTGTGTTTAATATGTGTCACTGTTTGATATTACTGTCAGCGTAGAAGATAATAG
TAAAAGCGGTTAATAAGTGTATTTGAGATAAGTGTGATAAAGTTTTTACAGCGAAAAGACGATAAATACA
AGAAAATGATTACGAGGATACGGAGAGAGGTATGTACATGTGTATTTATATACTAAGCTGCCGGCGGTTG
TTTGCAAGACCGAGAAAAGGCTAGCAAGAATCGGGTCATTGTAGCGTATGCGCCTGTGAACATTCTCTTC
AACAAGTTTGATTCCATTGCGGTGAAATGGTAAAAGTCAACCCCCTGCGATGTATATTTTCCTGTACAAT
CAATCAAAAAGCCAAATGATTTAGCATTATCTTTACATCTTGTTATTTTACAGATTTTATGTTTAGATCT
TTTATGCTTGCTTTTCAAAAGGCCTGCAGGCAAGTGCACAAACAATACTTAAATAAATACTACTCAGTAA
TAACCTATTTCTTAGCATTTTTGACGAAATTTGCTATTTTGTTAGAGTCTTTTACACCATTTGTCTCCAC
ACCTCCGCTTACATCAACACCAATAACGCCATTTAATCTAAGCGCATCACCAACATTTTCTGGCGTCAGT
CCACCAGCTAACATAAAATGTTGCCTCGCGCGTTTCGGTGATGACGGTGAAAACCTCTGACACATGCAGC
TCCCGGAGACGGTCACAGCTTGTCTGTAAGCGGATGCCGGGAGCAGACAAGCCCGTCAGGGCGCGTCAGC
GGGTGTTGGCGGGTGTCGGGGCGCAGCCATGACCCAGTCACGTAGCGATAGCGGAGTGTATACTGGCTTA
ACTATGCGGCATCAGAGCAGATTGTACTGAGAGTGCACCATATGCGGTGTGAAATACCGCACAGATGCGT
AAGGAGAAAATACCGCATCAGGCGCTCTTCCGCTTCCTCGCTCACTGACTCGCTGCGCTCGGTCGTTCGG
CTGCGGCGAGCGGTATCAGCTCACTCAAAGGCGGTAATACGGTTATCCACAGAATCAGGGGATAACGCAG
GAAAGAACATGTGAGCAAAAGGCCAGCAAAAGGCCAGGAACCGTAAAAAGGCCGCGTTGCTGGCGTTTTT
CCATAGGCTCCGCCCCCCTGACGAGCATCACAAAAATCGACGCTCAAGTCAGAGGTGGCGAAACCCGACA
GGACTATAAAGATACCAGGCGTTTCCCCCTGGAAGCTCCCTCGTGCGCTCTCCTGTTCCGACCCTGCCGC
TTACCGGATACCTGTCCGCCTTTCTCCCTTCGGGAAGCGTGGCGCTTTCTCATAGCTCACGCTGTAGGTA
TCTCAGTTCGGTGTAGGTCGTTCGCTCCAAGCTGGGCTGTGTGCACGAACCCCCCGTTCAGCCCGACCGC
TGCGCCTTATCCGGTAACTATCGTCTTGAGTCCAACCCGGTAAGACACGACTTATCGCCACTGGCAGCAG
CCACTGGTAACAGGATTAGCAGAGCGAGGTATGTAGGCGGTGCTACAGAGTTCTTGAAGTGGTGGCCTAA
CTACGGCTACACTAGAAGGACAGTATTTGGTATCTGCGCTCTGCTGAAGCCAGTTACCTTCGGAAAAAGA
GTTGGTAGCTCTTGATCCGGCAAACAAACCACCGCTGGTAGCGGTGGTTTTTTTGTTTGCAAGCAGCAGA
TTACGCGCAGAAAAAAAGGATCTCAAGAAGATCCTTTGATCTTTTCTACGGGGTCTGACGCTCAGTGGAA
CGAAAACTCACGTTAAGGGATTTTGGTCATGAGATTATCAAAAAGGATCTTCACCTAGATCCTTTTAAAT
TAAAAATGAAGTTTTAAATCAATCTAAAGTATATATGAGTAAACTTGGTCTGACAGGAGCTCGCTCAGAA
GAACTCGTCAAGAAGGCGATAGAAGGCGATGCGCTGCGAATCGGGAGCGGCGATACCGTAAAGCACGAGG
AAGCGGTCAGCCCATTCGCCGCCAAGCTCTTCAGCAATATCACGGGTAGCCAACGCTATGTCCTGATAGC
GGTCCGCCACACCCAGCCGGCCACAGTCGATGAATCCAGAAAAGCGGCCATTTTCCACCATGATATTCGG
CAAGCAGGCATCGCCATGGGTCACGACGAGATCCTCGCCGTCGGGCATCCGCGCCTTGAGCCTGGCGAAC
AGTTCGGCTGGCGCGAGCCCCTGATGCTCTTCGTCCAGATCATCCTGATCGACAAGACCGGCTTCCATCC
GAGTACGTGCTCGCTCGATGCGATGTTTCGCTTGGTGGTCGAATGGGCAGGTAGCCGGATCAAGCGTATG
CAGCCGCCGCATTGCATCAGCCATGATGGATACTTTCTCGGCAGGAGCAAGGTGAGATGACAGGAGATCC
TGCCCCGGCACTTCGCCCAATAGCAGCCAGTCCCTTCCCGCTTCAGTGACAACGTCGAGCACAGCTGCGC
AAGGAACGCCCGTCGTGGCCAGCCACGATAGCCGCGCTGCCTCGTCTTGGAGTTCATTCAGGGCACCGGA
CAGGTCGGTCTTGACAAAAAGAACCGGGCGCCCCTGCGCTGACAGCCGGAACACGGCGGCATCAGAGCAG
CCGATTGTCTGTTGTGCCCAGTCATAGCCGAATAGCCTCTCCACCCAAGCGGCCGGAGAACCTGCGTGCA
ATCCATCTTGTTCAATCATGCGAAACGATCCTCATCCTGTCTCTTGATCAGATCTTGATCCCCTGCGCCA
TCAGATCCTTGGCGGCAAGAAAGCCATCCAGTTTACTTTGCAGGGCTTCCCAACCTTACCAGAGGGCGCC
CCAGCTGGCAATTCCGGTTCGCTTGCTGTCCATAAAACCGCCCAGTCTAGCTATCGCCATGTAAGCCCAC
TGCAAGCTACCTGCTTTCTCTTTGCGCTTGCGTTTTCCCTTGTCCAGATAGCCCAGTAGCTGACATTCAT
CCGGGCGATCGATGGAAGCCGGCGGCACCTCGCTAACGGATTCACCACTCCAAGAATTGGAGCCAATCAA
TTCTTGCGGAGAACTGTGAATGCGCAAACCAACCCTTGGCAGAACATATCCATCGCGTCCGCCATCTCCA
GCAGCCGCACGCGGCGCATCGGGGGGGGGGGGGGGTTTCAATTCATCATTTTTTTTTTATTCTTTTTTTT
GATTTCGGTTTCCTTGAAATTTTTTTGTTTCGGTAATCTCCGAACAGAAGGAAGAACGAAGGAAGGAGCA
CAGACTTAGATTGGTATATATACGCATATGTAGTGTTGAAGAAACATGAAATTGCCCAGTATTCTTAACC
CAACTGCACAGAACAAAAACCTGCAGGAAACGAAGATAAATCATGTCGAAAGCTACATATAAGGAACGTG
CTGCTACTCATCCTAGTCCTGTTGCTGCCAAGCTATTTAATATCATGCACGAAAAGCAAACAAACTTGTG
TGCTTCATTGGATGTTCGTACCACCAAGGAATTACTGGAGTTAGTTGAAGCATTAGGTCCCAAAATTTGT
TTACTAAAAACACATGTGGATATCTTGACTGATTTTTCCATGGAGGGCACAGTTAAGCCGCTAAAGGCAT
TATCCGCCAAGTACAATTTTTTACTCTTCGAAGACAGAAAATTTGCTGACATTGGTAATACAGTCAAATT
GCAGTACTCTGCGGGTGTATACAGAATAGCAGAATGGGCAGACATTACGAATGCACACGGTGTGGTGGGC
CCAGGTATTGTTAGCGGTTTGAAGCAGGCGGCAGAAGAAGTAACAAAGGAACCTAGAGGCCTTTTGATGT
TAGCAGAATTGTCATGCAAGGGCTCCCTATCTACTGGAGAATATACTAAGGGTACTGTTGACATTGCGAA
GAGCGACAAAGATTTTGTTATCGGCTTTATTGCTCAAAGAGACATGGGTGGAAGAGATGAAGGTTACGAT
TGGTTGATTATGACACCCGGTGTGGGTTTAGATGACAAGGGAGACGCATTGGGTCAACAGTATAGAACCG
TGGATGATGTGGTCTCTACAGGATCTGACATTATTATTGTTGGAAGAGGACTATTTGCAAAGGGAAGGGA
TGCTAAGGTAGAGGGTGAACGTTACAGAAAAGCAGGCTGGGAAGCATATTTGAGAAGATGCGGCCAGCAA
AACTAAAAAACTGTATTATAAGTAAATGCATGTATACTAAACTCACAAATTAGAGCTTCAATTTAATTAT
ATCAGTTATTACCCGGGAATCTCGGTCGTAATGATTTTTATAATGACGAAAAAAAAAAAATTGGAAAGAA
AACCCCCCCCCCCGCAGCGTTGGGTCCTGGCCACGGGTGCGCATGATCGTGCTCCTGTCGTTGAGGACCC
GGCTAGGCTGGCGGGGTTGCCTTACTGGTTAGCAGAATGAATCACCGATACGCGAGCGAACGTGAAGCGA
CTGCTGCTGCAAAACGTCTGCGACCTGAGCAACAACATGAATGGTCTTCGGTTTCCGTGTTTCGTAAAGT
CTGGAAACGCGGAAGTCAGCGCCCTGCACCATTATGTTCCGGATCTGCATCGCAGGATGCTGCTGGCTAC
CCTGTGGAACACCTACATCTGTATTAACGAAGCGCTGGCATTGACCCTGAGTGATTTTTCTCTGGTCCCG
CCGCATCCATACCGCCAGTTGTTTACCCTCACAACGTTCCAGTAACCGGGCATGTTCATCATCAGTAACC
CGTATCGTGAGCATCCTCTCTCGTTTCATCGGTATCATTACCCCCATGAACAGAAATCCCCCTTACACGG
AGGCATCAGTGACCAAACAGGAAAAAACCGCCCTTAACATGGCCCGCTTTATCAGAAGCCAGACATTAAC
GCTTCTGGAGAAACTCAACGAGCTGGACGCGGATGAACAGGCAGACATCTGTGAATCGCTTCACGACCAC
GCTGATGAGCTTTACCGCTGGGCCATTCTCATGAAGAATATCTTGAATTTATTGTCATATTACTAGCACG
TGCCCATCACATATACCTGCCGTTCACTATTATTTAGTGAAATGAGATATTATGATATTTTCTGAATTGT
GATTAAAAAGGCAACTTTATGCCCATGCAACAGAAACTATAAAAAATACAGAGAATGAAAAGAAACAGAT
AGATTTTTTAGTTCTTTAGGCCCGTAGTCTGCAAATCCTTTTATGATTTTCTATCAAACAAAAGAGGAAA
ATAGACCAGTTGCAATCCAAACGAGAGTCTAATAGAATGAGGTCGAAAAGTAAATCGCGCGGGTTTGTTA
CTGATAAAGCAGGCAAGACCTAAAATGTGTAAAGGGCAAAGTGTATACTTTGGCGTCACCCCTTACATAT
TTTAGGTCTTTTTTTATTGTGCGTAACTAACTTGCCATCTTCAAACAGGAGGGCTGGAAGAAGCAGACCG
CTAACACAGTACATAAAAAAGGAGACATGAACGATGAACATCAAAAAGTTTGCAAAACAAGCAACAGTAT
TAACCTTTACTACCGCACTGCTGGCAGGAGGCGCAACTCAAGCGTTTGCGAAAGAAACGAACCAAAAGCC
ATATAAGGAAACATACGGCATTTCCCATATTACACGCCATGATATGCTGCAAATCCCTGAACAGCAAAAA
AATGAAAAATATCAAGTTTCTGAATTTGATTCGTCCACAATTAAAAATATCTCTTCTGCAAAAGGCCTGG
ACGTTTGGGACAGCTGGCCATTACAAAACGCTGACGGCACTGTCGCAAACTATCACGGCTACCACATCGT
CTTTGCATTAGCCGGAGATCCTAAAAATGCGGATGACACATCGATTTACATGTTCTATCAAAAAGTCGGC
GAAACTTCTATTGACAGCTGGAAAAACGCTGGCCGCGTCTTTAAAGACAGCGACAAATTCGATGCAAATG
ATTCTATCCTAAAAGACCAAACACAAGAATGGTCAGGTTCAGCCACATTTACATCTGACGGAAAAATCCG
TTTATTCTACACTGATTTCTCCGGTAAACATTACGGCAAACAAACACTGACAACTGCACAAGTTAACGTA
TCAGCATCAGACAGCTCTTTGAACATCAACGGTGTAGAGGATTATAAATCAATCTTTGACGGTGACGGAA
AAACGTATCAAAATGTACAGCAGTTCATCGATGAAGGCAACTACAGCTCAGGCGACAACCATACGCTGAG
AGATCCTCACTACGTAGAAGATAAAGGCCACAAATACTTAGTATTTGAAGCAAACACTGGAACTGAAGAT
GGCTACCAAGGCGAAGAATCTTTATTTAACAAAGCATACTATGGCAAAAGCACATCATTCTTCCGTCAAG
AAAGTCAAAAACTTCTGCAAAGCGATAAAAAACGCACGGCTGAGTTAGCAAACGGCGCTCTCGGTATGAT
TGAGCTAAACGATGATTACACACTGAAAAAAGTGATGAAACCGCTGATTGCATCTAACACAGTAACAGAT
GAAATTGAACGCGCGAACGTCTTTAAAATGAACGGCAAATGGTACCTGTTCACTGACTCCCGCGGATCAA
AAATGACGATTGACGGCATTACGTCTAACGATATTTACATGCTTGGTTATGTTTCTAATTCTTTAACTGG
CCCATACAAGCCGCTGAACAAAACTGGCCTTGTGTTAAAAATGGATCTTGATCCTAACGATGTAACCTTT
ACTTACTCACACTTCGCTGTACCTCAAGCGAAAGGAAACAATGTCGTGATTACAAGCTATATGACAAACA
GAGGATTCTACGCAGACAAACAATCAACGTTTGCGCCGAGCTTCCTGCTGAACATCAAAGGCAAGAAAAC
ATCTGTTGTCAAAGACAGCATCCTTGAACAAGGACAATTAACAGTTAACAAATAAA
